Addgene plasmid #175759: pHAGE-FLAG-APEX2-CALCOCO2
Purpose: Lentiviral vector expressing N-terminally tagged APEX2-FLAG-CALCOCO2/NDP52
Depositing lab: Wade Harper. Depositing organization: Harvard Medical School. Publication: Quantitative proteomics reveals the selectivity of ubiquitin-binding autophagy receptors in the turnover of damaged lysosomes by lysophagy. Eapen VV, Swarup S, Hoyer MJ, Paulo JA, Harper JW. eLife. 2021 Sep 29;10. pii: 72328. doi: 10.7554/eLife.72328. PubMed 34585663.
Backbone
  Vector backbone: pHAGE
  Vector type: Lentiviral
Growth in bacteria
  Bacterial resistance: Ampicillin, 100 μg/mL
  Growth temperature: 37°C
  Growth strain: NEB Stable
  Copy number: Unknown
Gene/Insert
  Gene/Insert name: NDP52/CALCOCO2
  Species: H. sapiens (human)
  Entrez Gene: CALCOCO2 (a.k.a. NDP52)
  Cloning method: Gateway Cloning
Terms and licenses: Academic/Nonprofit Terms; Industry Terms: Not Available to Industry
How to cite: pHAGE-FLAG-APEX2-CALCOCO2 was a gift from Wade Harper (Addgene plasmid # 175759 ; http://n2t.net/addgene:175759 ; RRID:Addgene_175759)
