[The description below was written by a language model from this plasmid's Addgene catalogue record and pLannotate feature annotations shown in this document.]
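Description:
pHAGE-FLAG-APEX2-CALCOCO2 is an HIV-1-based, self-inactivating lentiviral expression vector built on the pHAGE backbone for delivering a tagged human autophagy receptor into mammalian cells. In bacteria it is maintained through a high-copy ColE1/pUC-type origin and selected with ampicillin via the β-lactamase gene. The viral portion of the roughly 9.8 kb plasmid contains a truncated 5' LTR, the Ψ packaging signal with an adjoining gag fragment, the Rev response element for Rev-dependent nuclear export of the genomic RNA, the cPPT/CTS element that aids nuclear import of the reverse-transcribed genome, and a ΔU3 3' LTR that inactivates LTR promoter activity after integration. As a transfer vector it carries no intact viral protein genes, so these functions must be provided in trans for particle production.

Between the LTRs, the CMV immediate-early enhancer and promoter drive a single bicistronic transcript. The first open reading frame fuses a FLAG epitope (annotated as a fragment of 3xFLAG) and the engineered soybean ascorbate peroxidase APEX2 to the N-terminus of human CALCOCO2 (NDP52). The CALCOCO2 coding sequence was introduced by Gateway cloning and is flanked by attB1 and attB2 sites. An EMCV IRES then allows translation of puromycin N-acetyltransferase from the same mRNA, so transduced cells can be selected with puromycin, and a WPRE enhances transcript expression. APEX2 catalyses proximity-dependent labelling of neighbouring proteins, so the construct is suited to mapping the protein environment of NDP52. The associated publication used quantitative proteomics to examine ubiquitin-binding autophagy receptors in the turnover of damaged lysosomes by lysophagy.
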