Features (pLannotate 1.2.2; 29 found; start..end, strand, type, name):
    184..772     -  rep_origin     ori: high-copy-number ColE1/pMB1/pBR322/pUC origin of replication
    943..1803    -  CDS            AmpR: β-lactamase; bla; confers resistance to ampicillin, carbenicillin, and related antibiotics
   1804..1908    -  promoter       AmpR promoter: bla
   2113..2346    -  LTR            3' LTR (ΔU3): self-inactivating 3' long terminal repeat (LTR) from HIV-1
   2348..2413    -  CDS            nef (fragment): NEF_HV1Z2 - Experimental evidence at protein level: Swiss-Prot protein existence level 1. Extracellular Nef protein targets CD4(+) T-lymphocytes for apoptosis by interacting with CXCR4 surface receptors. From Human immunodeficiency virus type 1 group M subtype D (isolate Z2/CDC-Z34) (HIV-1).
   2421..3009    -  misc_feature   WPRE: woodchuck hepatitis virus posttranscriptional regulatory element
   3026..3625    -  CDS            PuroR: puromycin N-acetyltransferase; pac from Streptomyces alboniger; confers resistance to puromycin
   3639..4101    -  misc_feature   IRES: internal ribosome entry site (IRES) of the encephalomyocarditis virus (EMCV)
   4219..4242    +  protein_bind   attB2: mutant version of attB; recombination site for the Gateway® BP reaction BP Clonase™
   4245..5582    -  CDS            CALCOCO2: CACO2_HUMAN - Also known as NDP52 From Homo sapiens (Human).
   5588..5605    -  protein_bind   attB1 (fragment): mutant version of attB; core recombination site for the Gateway® BP reaction BP Clonase™
   5622..6369    -  CDS            APEX2 (fragment): soybean ascorbate peroxidase, engineered to serve as a monomeric tag for electron microscopy and live-cell proteomics (Lam et al., 2015) more active than the original APEX due to the A134P mutation
   6368..6389    -  CDS            3xFLAG (fragment): three tandem FLAG® epitope tags
   6501..6704    -  promoter       CMV promoter: human cytomegalovirus (CMV) immediate early promoter
   6705..7008    -  enhancer       CMV enhancer: human cytomegalovirus immediate early enhancer
   7060..7177    -  misc_feature   cPPT/CTS: central polypurine tract and central termination sequence of HIV-1
   7226..7326    -  CDS            Rev (fragment): human immunodeficiency virus 1 (HIV-1) Rev protein; rev; enhances nuclear export of unspliced and incompletely spliced viral mRNAs
   7703..7936    -  misc_feature   RRE: The Rev response element (RRE) of HIV-1 allows for Rev-dependent mRNA export from the nucleus to the cytoplasm.
   8111..8449    -  CDS            HIV-1 gag (fragment): gag protein from human immunodeficiency virus 1; gag
   8433..8558    -  misc_feature   HIV-1 Ψ: packaging signal of human immunodeficiency virus type 1
   8605..8862    -  LTR            5' LTR (truncated): truncated 5' long terminal repeat (LTR) from HIV-1
   8910..9239    -  CDS            nef (fragment): NEF_HV1BR - Experimental evidence at protein level: Swiss-Prot protein existence level 1. Extracellular Nef protein targets CD4(+) T-lymphocytes for apoptosis by interacting with CXCR4 surface receptors (PubMed:14990729). From Human immunodeficiency virus type 1 group M subtype B (isolate BRU/LAI) (HIV-1).
   9406..9489    -  polyA_signal   SV40 poly(A) signal (fragment): SV40 polyadenylation signal
   9523..9539    -  protein_bind   lac operator: The lac repressor binds to the lac operator to inhibit transcription in E. coli. This inhibition can be relieved by adding lactose or isopropyl-β-D-thiogalactopyranoside (IPTG). lac repressor encoded by lacI
   9547..9577    -  promoter       lac promoter: promoter for the E. coli lac operon
   9592..9613    -  protein_bind   CAP binding site: CAP binding activates transcription in the presence of cAMP. E. coli catabolite activator protein
   9626..9663    -  CDS            lacI (fragment): lac repressor; lacI; The lac repressor binds to the lac operator to inhibit transcription in E. coli. This inhibition can be relieved by adding lactose or isopropyl-β-D-thiogalactopyranoside (IPTG).
   9688..9781    -  rep_origin     SV40 ori (fragment): SV40 origin of replication
   9787..1       -  CDS            lacI (fragment) (across the origin): lac repressor; lacI; The lac repressor binds to the lac operator to inhibit transcription in E. coli. This inhibition can be relieved by adding lactose or isopropyl-β-D-thiogalactopyranoside (IPTG).
>Addgene plasmid #175759 | pHAGE-FLAG-APEX2-CALCOCO2 | addgene full sequence | sequence record 346592 | Addgene NGS Result
CTCTTCCGCTTCCTCGCTCACTGACTCGCTGCGCTCGGTCGTTCGGCTGCGGCGAGCGGTATCAGCTCAC
TCAAAGGCGGTAATACGGTTATCCACAGAATCAGGGGATAACGCAGGAAAGAACATGTGAGCAAAAGGCC
AGCAAAAGGCCAGGAACCGTAAAAAGGCCGCGTTGCTGGCGTTTTTCCATAGGCTCCGCCCCCCTGACGA
GCATCACAAAAATCGACGCTCAAGTCAGAGGTGGCGAAACCCGACAGGACTATAAAGATACCAGGCGTTT
CCCCCTGGAAGCTCCCTCGTGCGCTCTCCTGTTCCGACCCTGCCGCTTACCGGATACCTGTCCGCCTTTC
TCCCTTCGGGAAGCGTGGCGCTTTCTCATAGCTCACGCTGTAGGTATCTCAGTTCGGTGTAGGTCGTTCG
CTCCAAGCTGGGCTGTGTGCACGAACCCCCCGTTCAGCCCGACCGCTGCGCCTTATCCGGTAACTATCGT
CTTGAGTCCAACCCGGTAAGACACGACTTATCGCCACTGGCAGCAGCCACTGGTAACAGGATTAGCAGAG
CGAGGTATGTAGGCGGTGCTACAGAGTTCTTGAAGTGGTGGCCTAACTACGGCTACACTAGAAGAACAGT
ATTTGGTATCTGCGCTCTGCTGAAGCCAGTTACCTTCGGAAAAAGAGTTGGTAGCTCTTGATCCGGCAAA
CAAACCACCGCTGGTAGCGGTGGTTTTTTTGTTTGCAAGCAGCAGATTACGCGCAGAAAAAAAGGATCTC
AAGAAGATCCTTTGATCTTTTCTACGGGGTCTGACGCTCAGTGGAACGAAAACTCACGTTAAGGGATTTT
GGTCATGAGATTATCAAAAAGGATCTTCACCTAGATCCTTTTAAATTAAAAATGAAGTTTTAAATCAATC
TAAAGTATATATGAGTAAACTTGGTCTGACAGTTACCAATGCTTAATCAGTGAGGCACCTATCTCAGCGA
TCTGTCTATTTCGTTCATCCATAGTTGCCTGACTCCCCGTCGTGTAGATAACTACGATACGGGAGGGCTT
ACCATCTGGCCCCAGTGCTGCAATGATACCGCGAGACCCACGCTCACCGGCTCCAGATTTATCAGCAATA
AACCAGCCAGCCGGAAGGGCCGAGCGCAGAAGTGGTCCTGCAACTTTATCCGCCTCCATCCAGTCTATTA
ATTGTTGCCGGGAAGCTAGAGTAAGTAGTTCGCCAGTTAATAGTTTGCGCAACGTTGTTGCCATTGCTAC
AGGCATCGTGGTGTCACGCTCGTCGTTTGGTATGGCTTCATTCAGCTCCGGTTCCCAACGATCAAGGCGA
GTTACATGATCCCCCATGTTGTGCAAAAAAGCGGTTAGCTCCTTCGGTCCTCCGATCGTTGTCAGAAGTA
AGTTGGCCGCAGTGTTATCACTCATGGTTATGGCAGCACTGCATAATTCTCTTACTGTCATGCCATCCGT
AAGATGCTTTTCTGTGACTGGTGAGTACTCAACCAAGTCATTCTGAGAATAGTGTATGCGGCGACCGAGT
TGCTCTTGCCCGGCGTCAACACGGGATAATACCGCGCCACATAGCAGAACTTTAAAAGTGCTCATCATTG
GAAAACGTTCTTCGGGGCGAAAACTCTCAAGGATCTTACCGCTGTTGAGATCCAGTTCGATGTAACCCAC
TCGTGCACCCAACTGATCTTCAGCATCTTTTACTTTCACCAGCGTTTCTGGGTGAGCAAAAACAGGAAGG
CAAAATGCCGCAAAAAAGGGAATAAGGGCGACACGGAAATGTTGAATACTCATACTCTTCCTTTTTCAAT
ATTATTGAAGCATTTATCAGGGTTATTGTCTCATGAGCGGATACATATTTGAATGTATTTAGAAAAATAA
ACAAATAGGGGTTCCGCGCACATTTCCCCGAAAAGTGCCACCTGACGTCTAAGAAACCATTATTATCATG
ACATTAACCTATAAAAATAGGCGTATCACGAGGCCCTTTCGTCTTCAAGAATGATCTAGCCCTTTCCTTA
ATTAACCCGGGCCTCTCACTCTCTGATATTCATTTCTTTGCAAGTTATAAATACTGAATAATAAGATGAC
ATGAACTACTACTGCTAGAGATTTTCCACACTGACTAAAAGGGTCTGAGGGATCTCTAGTTACCAGAGTC
ACACAACAGACGGGCACACACTACTTGAAGCACTCAAGGCAAGCTTTATTGAGGCTTAAGCAGTGGGTTC
CCTAGTTAGCCAGAGAGCTCCCAGGCTCAGATCTGGTCTAACCAGAGAGACCCAGTACAAGCAAAAAGCA
GATCTTGTCTTCGTTGGGAGTGAATTAGCCCTTCCAGTCCCCCCTTTTCTTTTAAAAAGTGGCTAAGATC
TACAGCTGCCTTGTAAGTCATTGGTCTTAAAGGATCTCAGGCGGGGAGGCGGCCCAAAGGGAGATCCGAC
TCGTCTGAGGGCGAAGGCGAAGACGCGGAAGAGGCCGCAGAGCCGGCAGCAGGCCGCGGGAAGGAAGGTC
CGCTGGATTGAGGGCCGAAGGGACGTAGCAGAAGGACGTCCCGCGCAGAATCCAGGTGGCAACACAGGCG
AGCAGCCAAGGAAAGGACGATGATTTCCCCGACAACACCACGGAATTGTCAGTGCCCAACAGCCGAGCCC
CTGTCCAGCAGCGGGCAAGGCAGGCGGCGATGAGTTCCGCCGTGGCAATAGGGAGGGGGAAAGCGAAAGT
CCCGGAAAGGAGCTGACAGGTGGTGGCAATGCCCCAACCAGTGGGGGTTGCGTCAGCAAACACAGTGCAC
ACCACGCCACGTTGCCTGACAACGGGCCACAACTCCTCATAAAGAGACAGCAACCAGGATTTATACAAGG
AGGAGAAAATGAAAGCCATACGGGAAGCAATAGCATGATACAAAGGCATTAAAGCAGCGTATCCACATAG
CGTAAAAGGAGCAACATAGTTAAGAATACCAGTCAATCTTTCACAAATTTTGTAATCCAGAGGTTGATTA
GGATCCATCGATGCATCAGGCACCGGGCTTGCGGGTCATGCACCAGGTGCGCGGTCCTTCGGGCACCTCG
ACGTCGGCGGTGACGGTGAAGCCGAGCCGCTCGTAGAAGGGGAGGTTGCGGGGCGCGGAGGTCTCCAGGA
AGGCGGGCACCCCGGCGCGCTCGGCCGCCTCCACTCCGGGGAGCACGACGGCGCTGCCCAGACCCTTGCC
CTGGTGGTCGGGCGAGACGCCGACGGTGGCCAGGAACCACGCGGGCTCCTTGGGCCGGTGCGGCGCCAGG
AGGCCTTCCATCTGTTGCTGCGCGGCCAGCCGGGAACCGCTCAACTCGGCCATGCGCGGGCCGATCTCGG
CGAACACCGCCCCCGCTTCGACGCTCTCCGGCGTGGTCCAGACCGCCACCGCGGCGCCGTCGTCCGCGAC
CCACACCTTGCCGATGTCGAGCCCGACGCGCGTGAGGAAGAGTTCTTGCAGCTCGGTGACCCGCTCGATG
TGGCGGTCCGGATCGACGGTGTGGCGCGTGGCGGGGTAGTCGGCGAACGCGGCGGCGAGGGTGCGTACGG
CCCTGGGGACGTCGTCGCGGGTGGCGAGGCGCACCGTGGGCTTGTACTCGGTCATGGTTGTGGCCATATT
ATCATCGTGTTTTTCAAAGGAAAACCACGTCCCCGTGGTTCGGGGGGCCTAGACGTTTTTTTAACCTCGA
CTAAACACATGTAAAGCATGTGCACCGAGGCCCCAGATCAGATCCCATACAATGGGGTACCTTCTGGGCA
TCCTTCAGCCCCTTGTTGAATACGCTTGAGGAGAGCCATTTGACTCTTTCCACAACTATCCAACTCACAA
CGTGGCACTGGGGTTGTGCCGCCTTTGCAGGTGTATCTTATACACGTGGCTTTTGGCCGCAGAGGCACCT
GTCGCCAGGTGGGGGGTTCCGCTGCCTGCAAAGGGTCGCTACAGACGTTGTTTGTCTTCAAGAAGCTTCC
AGAGGAACTGCTTCCTTCACGACATTCAACAGACCTTGCATTCCTTTGGCGAGAGGGGAAAGACCCCTAG
GAATGCTCGTCAAGAAGACAGGGCCAGGTTTCCGGGCCCTCACATTGCCAAAAGACGGCAATATGGTGGA
AAATAACATATAGACAAACGCACACCGGCCTTATTCCAAGCGGCTTCGGCCAGTAACGTTAGGGGGGGGG
GGCGGAATTCGTTATCGAACCACTTTGTACAAGAAAGTTGGGCAGAGAGAGTGGCAGAACACGTGGTCTT
CAAAGATCTGCTTCTCTGTAGCTGGGAAGATCTTGTCACAAATTGGACAATTGAAACAAAGGGGCTGCAT
CTGCTGTTGCTCCAAGGTGTGATCACAAATATCATCTGCTTTGCAGATAGGGCATTTCTTGATGGAGAGC
GGGCTGGGGGAAGAACTTTCTTGGATACCAGAATATGGGTTTCCATAGGCAAGTCCTGGATTTTGTCTTG
CGCCTCCTTCATCTGAAGTAGGTACTTGATACGGCAAAGAATTAAAATCCAGACCCATGTAACTGAGCAA
TCTGCTGTTCTCCCTCTTCAAAAGATCATTTTCTCCTTCCAATCTCTCTTTCTGTCTCTGCAGAGCATTA
CATATAATTTCGTTCTCACTCAGTCTTTTTGACAGGTCAAAGTTTTCATCCATTAATTCCTGTTGTTTCT
TCATTGCAGTAGTTTCATTCTGCTTCATTTGCTCCACTGTCTGCTCGAGCTTCTTCTGGTCCTTCCTCTG
TTCAGCTAAACTGAGAAAGAGGTGGTCATTTTCCTTTTTCAGCTGCTCTAACTGCTCTGTCTTATCTTGA
TCTCCCTGAACAAGCTTCTCCATTTCTTTCTCTTGAGTTGACAGCTGGGCCTGAAGCTGATCCACTCTGA
TTCCCATCTTCTCATTTTCTGAGGACATCTTCTGGTTTTGTTCTTTCAGTTGAAGCAGCTCTGTCTCCCA
ATAGTCCTTCTGTTCTTTCACTTTCAGTTCCAACTTCTTATTGATGCTCTGTAGGGTTTCTAGCTCCTCC
TGCTTCTTTTGGAGCTCAGCCTGCATGTCTGAGTTCTGCTTCTGGAGGCTGATACAGCTGTCCTTCAGCT
CCTGGTTTTCTTTGCAAAGCTCCTTGTTGTGCTGCTCAATCTCTTCCACCTCTCCCTGAGTGGTAACAAC
CAGGATGTCTTCCTCATTTTCTGGACGGAATTGGAAAGGAATACTTGCTCCCCGGACCACACCATCCTCA
TCCACATAGCAGAACTGGTAATACTCATCATCCTTGGGCAGGTAGTAAGCTTTGAATTGGACTTCCTGCT
GTTTAGCTGATTTGTTGTTTAGGTCAATGGGCAAAGTAACCCACATGAAGGTGTAATACTCACGGGTTGT
CTTCCACCCCACTCTAAAGATGCCAATCCAATCCTTTCGACGAGGGATGAAATGCTGGGTGAAGGTATAA
TGACATGTGACGTCCCCTCCAGGGATGTAGAACTTCTCCACACTGTTAAAGATGACCTGAGAGAAATGAC
AGTGATCCAGCAAGACAGCTGATGTGGGGGGATCTTTGATGGTCTCCTCCATGCCAACTTTTTTGTACAA
ACTTGTTTGATAACCTCGAGCGGCATCAGCAAACCCAAGCTCGGAAAGCTTTTGGTGAGCCTCAGCGTAA
TCAGCAAAGAAGGCATCTTCGTCCGCTGCATATTTGTCAACGAGAGGGCGGAATACAGGGTCAGACAAAA
GAGCCTTGTCAGAAGGTAGCTGAAGGAGACCTTCCTTCTCACCACTCAACAACTCCGTGAAGTATGAGTT
GTCGAAAATAAGAGGATTAGAGGTCCAGGGACCCTCAAATCCAGAACGCTCCTTGTGTGCAGCTCCAATA
GTGTGACCCCCAGATAGAGCAACGATATCTTGGTCAGTAAGCCCCATAGCTTTGCCAAACACATCTCTCA
AATGGTCAGAACCCTTAGTGGGATCGGGCAAGCGACCCTCTGGTGGTGGCTCAGGCTTGTCCTCTCTTCC
AGGGTGGAATGGAACCTTAGGTCCACCCGTGACCTCAACGGCAACAACGCCAGCCAACTGGTAGAAATCG
GCGTAGCTCAAAATAGGGAACTCCGCCTTGAGTGGCTCCAAAAGCCTAACAGCGATGTCAAGACCGTTGT
TAGCGCTGTGAGCCAGTTCGGCAGGGTGCTTGATGGTTCCGAAGGGTCCACCGGTCTTCGTGCCCTTGTC
AAAGGTTCCAGCAGAGTGGAATGCCAAACGGAGCATTAGAGGAGCGCATCTCTTCTCAGCGATGAAGCCT
CTGAGCTTCTTCTTCGCCTTCTCAACGGCGTCCTGGTAATCAGCACTCACAGTTGGGTAAGACTTTCCCT
TATCGTCGTCATCCTTGTAGTCCATCATGGTGGCAGATCAACCTCGAGAGATCTGCGGCCGCCGGTGTCT
TCTATGGAGGTCAAAACAGCGTGGATGGCGTCTCCAGGCGATCTGACGGTTCACTAAACGAGCTCTGCTT
ATATAGACCTCCCACCGTACACGCCTACCGCCCATTTGCGTCAATGGGGCGGAGTTGTTACGACATTTTG
GAAAGTCCCGTTGATTTTGGTGCCAAAACAAACTCCCATTGACGTCAATGGGGTGGAGACTTGGAAATCC
CCGTGAGTCAAACCGCTATCCACGCCCATTGATGTACTGCCAAAACCGCATCACCATGGTAATAGCGATG
ACTAATACGTAGATGTACTGCCAAGTAGGAAAGTCCCATAAGGTCATGTACTGGGCATAATGCCAGGCGG
GCCATTTACCGTCATTGACGTCAATAGGGGGCGTACTTGGCATATGATACACTTGATGTACTGCCAAGTG
GGCAGTTTACCGTAAATACTCCACCCATTGACGTCAATGGAAAGTCCCTATTGGCGTTACTATGGGAACA
TACGTCATTATTGACGTCAATGGGCGGGGGTCGTTGGGCGGTCAGCCAGGCGGGCCATTTACCGTAAGTT
ATGTAACGCGGAACTCCACTAGTCCAAACTGGATCTCTGCTGTCCCTGTAATAAACCCGAAAATTTTGAA
TTTTTGTAATTTGTTTTTGTAATTCTTTAGTTTGTATGTCTGTTGCTATTATGTCTACTATTCTTTCCCC
TGCACTGTACCCCCCAATCCCCCCTTTTCTTTTAAAATTGTGGATGAATACTGCCATTTGTGAATTAATT
CGGCGATACCGTCGAGATCCGTTCACTAATCGAATGGATCTGTCTCTGTCTCTCTCTCCACCTTCTTCTT
CTATTCCTTCGGGCCTGTCGGGTCCCCTCGGGGTTGGGAGGTGGGTCTGAAACGATAATGGTGAATATCC
CTGCCTAACTCTATTCACTATAGAAAGTACAGCAAAAACTATTCTTAAACCTACCAAGCCTCCTACTATC
ATTATGAATAATTTTATATACCACAGCCAATTTGTTATGTTAAACCAATTCCACAAACTTGCCCATTTAT
CTAATTCCAATAATTCTTGTTCATTCTTTTCTTGCTGGTTTTGCGATTCTTCAATTAAGGAGTGTATTAA
GCTTGTGTAATTGTTAATTTCTCTGTCCCACTCCATCCAGGTCGTGTGATTCCAAATCTGTTCCAGAGAT
TTATTACTCCAACTAGCATTCCAAGGCACAGCAGTGGTGCAAATGAGTTTTCCAGAGCAACCCCAAATCC
CCAGGAGCTGTTGATCCTTTAGGTATCTTTCCACAGCCAGGATTCTTGCCTGGAGCTGCTTGATGCCCCA
GACTGTGAGTTGCAACAGATGCTGTTGCGCCTCAATAGCCCTCAGCAAATTGTTCTGCTGCTGCACTATA
CCAGACAATAATTGTCTGGCCTGTACCGTCAGCGTCATTGACGCTGCGCCCATAGTGCTTCCTGCTGCTC
CCAAGAACCCAAGGAACAAAGCTCCTATTCCCACTGCTCTTTTTTCTCTCTGCACCACTCTTCTCTTTGC
CTTGGTGGGTGCTACTCCTAATGGTTCAATTTTTACTACTTTATATTTATATAATTCACTTCTCCAATTG
TCCCTCATATCTCCTCCTCCAGGTCTGAAGATCAGCGGCCGGCCGCTTGCTGTGCGGTGGTCTTACTTTT
GTTTTGCTCTTCCTCTATCTTGTCTAAAGCTTCCTTGGTGTCTTTTATCTCTATCCTTTGATGCACACAA
TAGAGGGTTGCTACTGTATTATATAATGATCTAAGTTCTTCTGATCCTGTCTGAAGGGATGGTTGTAGCT
GTCCCAGTATTTGTCTACAGCCTTCTGATGTTTCTAACAGGCCAGGATTAACTGCGAATCGTTCTAGCTC
CCTGCTTGCCCATACTATATGTTTTAATTTATATTTTTTCTTTCCCCCTGGCCTTAACCGAATTTTTTCC
CATCGCGATCTAATTCTCCCCCGCTTAATACTGACGCTCTCGCACCCATCTCTCTCCTTCTAGCCTCCGC
TAGTCAAAATTTTTGGCGTACTCACCAGTCGCCGCCCCTCGCCTCTTGCCGTGCGCGCTTCAGCAAGCCG
AGTCCTGCGTCGAGAGAGCTCCTCTGGTTTCCCTTTCGCTTTCAAGTCCCTGTTCGGGCGCCACTGCTAG
AGATTTTCCACACTGACTAAAAGGGTCTGAGGGATCTCTAGTTACCAGAGTCACACAACAGACGGGCACA
CACTACTTGAAGCACTCAAGGCAAGCTTTATTGAGGCTTAAGCAGTGGGTTCCCTAGTTAGCCAGAGAGC
TCCCAGGCTCAGATCTGGTCTAACCAGAGAGACCCAGTACAGGCAAAAAGCAGCTGCTTATATGCAGGAT
CTGAGGGCTCGCCACTCCCCAGTCCCGCCCAGGCCACGCCTCCCTGGAAAGTCCCCAGCGGAAAGTCCCT
TGTAGCAAGCTCGATATCAGCAGTTCTTGAAGTACTCCGGATGCAGCTCTCGGGCCACGTGATGAAATGC
TAGGCGGCTGTCAAACCTCCACTCTAACACTTCTCTCTCCGGGTCATCCATCCCATGCAGGCTCACAGGG
TGTAACAAGCTGGTGTTCTCTCCTTTATTGGCCTCTTCTACCTTATCTGGCTCAACTGGTACTAGCTTGT
AGCACCATCCAAAGGTCAGTGGATATCTGACCCCTGGCCCTGGTGTGTAGTTCTGCTAATCAGGGAAGTA
GCCTTGTGTGTGGTAGATCCACAGATCAAGGATATCTTGTCTTCTTTGGGAGTGAATTAGCCCTTCCAAC
TACTAAGTTTGTAGTACATATTTAACAAATACAATTTCTTTAAAATGAAAATAATTCAGAGGAATCACAG
GTTTAGAGTAAATGAAACCACAGGTAATTGGCAGTGGTAATAGGGTATGGGGTGGGAAGTTTGGGATGAT
TTTGGTTAGCTTGAGTTATCCAGTTGATCCAGACATGATAAGATACATTGATGAGTTTGGACAAACCACA
ACTAGAATGCAGTGAAAAAAATGCTTTATTTGTGAAATTCGTAATCATGTCATAGCTGTTTCCTGTGTGA
AATTGTTATCCGCTCACAATTCCACACAACATACGAGCCGGAAGCATAAAGTGTAAAGCCTGGGGTGCCT
AATGAGTGAGCTAACTCACATTAATTGCGTTGCGCTCACTGCCCGCTTTCCAGTCGGGAAACCTGTCGTG
CCACGGGGAGCTTTTTGCAAAAGCCTAGGCCTCCAAAAAAGCCTCCTCACTACTTCTGGAATAGCTCAGA
GGCCGAGGCGGCCTCGGCCTCTGCATAAATAAAAAAAATTAGTCAGCCATGAGCTTGCTGCATTAATGAA
TCGGCCAACGCGCGGGGAGAGGCGGTTTGCGTATTGGGCG
